Addgene plasmid #60522: pSBbi-RB
Purpose: (Empty Backbone) SB-transposon with constitutive bi-directional promoter, one side: SfiI cloning site for GOI (contains filler DNA), other side: RFP and blasticidin resistance gene
Depositing lab: Eric Kowarz. Depositing organization: Goethe-Universitaet Frankfurt am Main. Publication: Optimized Sleeping Beauty transposons rapidly generate stable transgenic cell lines. Kowarz E, Loescher D, Marschalek R. Biotechnol J. 2015 Feb 4. doi: 10.1002/biot.201400821. PubMed 25650551.
Backbone
  Vector backbone: pUC19
  Backbone size (bp): 2021
  Vector type: Mammalian Expression ; Transposon
  Promoter: EF1a/RPBSA
  Selectable markers: Blasticidin
Growth in bacteria
  Bacterial resistance: Ampicillin, 100 μg/mL
  Growth temperature: 37°C
  Growth strain: Top10
  Copy number: High Copy
Gene/Insert
  Cloning method: Restriction Enzyme
  Sequencing primers: 5′ GCCTCAGACAGTGGTTCAAAG; 3′ AGGCACAGTCGAGGCTGAT
Terms and licenses: Academic/Nonprofit Terms; Industry Terms: Not Available to Industry
How to cite: pSBbi-RB was a gift from Eric Kowarz (Addgene plasmid # 60522 ; http://n2t.net/addgene:60522 ; RRID:Addgene_60522)
