[The description below was written by a language model from this plasmid's Addgene catalogue record and pLannotate feature annotations shown in this document.]
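Description:
pSBbi-RB is an empty-backbone Sleeping Beauty transposon vector for mammalian expression, built on pUC19 and intended for generating stable transgenic cell lines. In bacteria it is maintained as a high-copy plasmid through the ColE1/pUC origin and selected with ampicillin via the β-lactamase gene and its native promoter. The complete depositor sequence is 6,424 nt. The automated annotation does not flag the Sleeping Beauty inverted terminal repeats that should flank the cargo, nor the RPBSA promoter or the SfiI sites, so these elements are known from the catalogue entry rather than the feature table.

The cargo is organised around a constitutive bi-directional promoter unit, EF1a/RPBSA. The EF-1α promoter reads on the reverse strand towards a bGH polyadenylation signal. The interval between them holds the SfiI cloning site, currently occupied by filler DNA that is replaced by a gene of interest through restriction cloning. In the opposite direction, presumably driven by the RPBSA promoter in the unannotated region upstream, lie the red fluorescent reporter (annotated as dTomato) and the Aspergillus terreus blasticidin S deaminase gene. These are followed by a β-globin fragment and the rabbit β-globin poly(A) signal. The short gap between the two coding sequences suggests a linking element such as a 2A peptide, but the record does not state how they are co-expressed.

When supplied together with a source of Sleeping Beauty transposase, the transposon segment can integrate into the host genome. Cells carrying the integrated cassette can then be enriched by blasticidin selection and monitored by red fluorescence while constitutively expressing the inserted gene.
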