Features (pLannotate 1.2.2; 12 found; start..end, strand, type, name):
    299..320     -  promoter       SV40 promoter (fragment): SV40 enhancer and early promoter
    324..548     -  polyA_signal   bGH poly(A) signal: bovine growth hormone polyadenylation signal
    829..2010    -  promoter       EF-1α promoter: strong constitutive promoter for human elongation factor EF-1α
   2643..3344    +  CDS            dTomato: dTomato is a basic (constitutively fluorescent) orange fluorescent protein published in 2004, derived from Discosoma sp.. It is reported to be a somewhat slowly-maturing dimer with low acid sensitivity.
   3417..3806    +  CDS            bsd: BSD_ASPTE - Experimental evidence at protein level: Swiss-Prot protein existence level 1. Catalyzes the deamination of the cytosine moiety of the antibiotics blasticidin S, cytomycin and acetylblasticidin S. From Aspergillus terreus.
   3823..3903    +  CDS            HBB (fragment): HBB_PONPY - Experimental evidence at transcript level: Swiss-Prot protein existence level 2. Involved in oxygen transport from the lung to the various peripheral tissues. From Pongo pygmaeus (Bornean orangutan).
   3974..4029    +  polyA_signal   β-globin poly(A) signal: rabbit β-globin polyadenylation signal (Gil and Proudfoot, 1987)
   4592..5180    -  rep_origin     ori: high-copy-number ColE1/pMB1/pBR322/pUC origin of replication
   5351..6211    -  CDS            AmpR: β-lactamase; bla; confers resistance to ampicillin, carbenicillin, and related antibiotics
   6212..6316    -  promoter       AmpR promoter: bla
   6343..6393    +  misc_feature   bom (fragment): basis of mobility region from pBR322
   6394..6424    -  rep_origin     M13 ori (fragment): M13 bacteriophage origin of replication; arrow indicates direction of (+) strand synthesis
>Addgene plasmid #60522 | pSBbi-RB | depositor full sequence | sequence record 97524 | pSBbi-RB sequence 6424 bps
GGATCCCTATACAGTTGAAGTCGGAAGTTTACATACACTTAAGTTGGAGTCATTAAAACTCGTTTTTCAA
CTACTCCACAAATTTCTTGTTAACAAACAATAGTTTTGGCAAGTCAGTTAGGACATCTACTTTGTGCATG
ACACAAGTCATTTTTCCAACAATTGTTTACAGACAGATTATTTCACTTATAATTCACTGTATCACAATTC
CAGTGGGTCAGAAGTTTACATACACTAAGTTCGACTCCTCTGCAGAATGCGGCGATGTTTCGGTAAGGGG
TCCGCTATCTAGTAGGCCCAGCTGGTTCTTTCCGCCTCAGAAGCCATAGAGCCCACCGCATCCCCAGCAT
GCCTGCTATTGTCTTCCCAATCCTCCCCCTTGCTGTCCTGCCCCACCCCACCCCCCAGAATAGAATGACA
CCTACTCAGACAATGCGATGCAATTTCCTCATTTTATTAGGAAAGGACAGTGGGAGTGGCACCTTCCAGG
GTCAAGGAAGGCACGGGGGAGGGGCAAACAACAGATGGCTGGCAACTAGAAGGCACAGTCGAGGCTGATC
AGCGAGCTCTAGAGAATTGATCCCCAAGCTTGGCCTGACAGGCCTTCGAATTAGAGAGAAGGAAAGACGC
AACCAGGAAGCCCACCAAGAGAAAGAGGCATTTCCTGAAAAGATTCCCCTTTTTGGAGAGCCCTACAAGG
TATTTACTGAACACTAGACATTGAAGTCCTGATTTATCACAATGTTGAACCCTATGATGAAACAATTCAG
TATAATTGAGTTCGAAACTCGAGCCATGGTGGCCTCAGAGGCCAGCTTGGGGTAGTTTTCACGACACCTT
AAATGGAAGAAAAAAACTTTGAACCACTGTCTGAGGCTTGAGAATGAACCAAGATCCAAACTCAAAAAGG
GCAAATTCCAAGGAGAATTACATCAAGTGCCAAGCTGGCCTAACTTCAGTCTCCACCCACTCAGTATGGG
GAAACTCCATCGCATAAAACCCCTCCCCCCAACCTAAAGACGACGTACTCCAAAAGCTCGAGAACTAATC
GAGGTGCCTGGACGGCGCCCGGTACTCCGTGGAGTCACATGAAGCGACGGCTGAGGACGGAAAGGCCCTT
TTCCTTTGTGTGGGTGACTCACCCGCCCGCTCTCCCGAGCGCCGCGTCCTCCATTTTGAGCTCCCTGCAG
CAGGGCCGGGAAGCGGCCATCTTTCCGCTCACGCAACTGGTGCCGACCGGGCCAGCCTTGCCGCCCAGGG
CGGGGCGATACACGGCGGCGCGAGGCCAGGCACCAGAGCAGGCCGGCCAGCTTGAGACTACCCCCGTCCG
ATTCTCGGTGGCCGCGCTCGCAGGCCCCGCCTCGCCGAACATGTGCGCTGGGACGCACGGGCCCCGTCGC
CGCCCGCGGCCCCAAAAACCGAAATACCAGTGTGCAGATCTTGGCCCGCATTTACAAGACTATCTTGCCA
GAAAAAAAGCGTCGCAGCAGGTCATCAAAAATTTTAAATGGCTAGAGACTTATCGAAAGCAGCGAGACAG
GCGCGAAGGTGCCACCAGATTCGCACGCGGCGGCCCCAGCGCCCAGGCCAAGCCTCAACTCAAGCACGAG
GCGAAGGGGCTCCTTAAGCGCAAGGCCTCGAACTCTCCCACCCACTTCCAACCCGAAGCTCGGGATCAAG
AATCACGTACTGCAGCCAGGGGCGTGGAAGTAATTCAAGGCACGCAAGGGCCATAACCCGTAAAGAGGCC
AGGCCCGCGGGAACCACACACGGCACTTACCTGTGTTCTGGCGGCAAACCCGTTGCGAAAAAGAACGTTC
ACGGCGACTACTGCACTTATATACGGTTCTCCCCCACCCTCGGGAAAAAGGCGGAGCCAGTACACGACAT
CACTTTCCCAGTTTACCCCGCGCCACCTTCTCTAGGCACCGGTTCAATTGCCGACCCCTCCCCCCAACTT
CTCGGGGACTGTGGGCGATGTGCGCTCTGCCCACTGACGGGCACCGGAGCCTCTAGGCGAGACCCTGTCT
CACAAAATAAAGTAAGCCCGGACTGAGTGCGGAAAGGCGGGCCTGGCGGGTCTGGTCTCCCCATGCGGGC
CACCAGAGGCCCTGCAGCCTTCAGTCGCTTGAAGGGGTAATGGCGCTTCCACTCACAAACATGGCGGACA
GAGCGTGTGAACGAGATGAACAGCCCCTCAAAAATATGGCCGCCGAGGCTGGACGGCCGTGCCCCAGCAG
CACCGCCTCCGCGCCCCACGTGATCTCTCGCCGGGCACAGCGCTGACCGCGGAGGTCCAACCGGAAGAAT
GTCCGGATTGGACATTCGGAAGAGGGCCCGCCTTCCCTGGGGAATCTCTGCGCACGCGCAGAACGCTTCG
ACCAATGAAAACACAGGAAGCCGTCCGCGCAACCGCGTTGCGTCACTTCTGCCGCCCCTGTTTCAAGGTA
TATAGCCGTAGACGGAACTTCGCCTTTCTCTCGGCCTTAGCGCCATTTTTTTGGGTGAGTGTTTTTTGGT
TCCTGCGTTGGGATTCCGTGTACAATCCATAGACATCTGACCTCGGCACTTAGCATCATCACAGCAAACT
AACTGTAGCCTTTCTCTCTTTCCCTGTAGAAACCTCTGCACCTGAGGCCACCATGTTGAGCAAGGGCGAG
GAGGTCATCAAAGAGTTCATGCGCTTCAAGGTGCGCATGGAGGGCTCCATGAACGGCCATGAGTTCGAGA
TCGAGGGCGAGGGCGAGGGCCGCCCCTACGAGGGCACCCAGACCGCCAAGCTGAAGGTGACCAAGGGCGG
CCCCCTGCCCTTCGCCTGGGACATCCTGTCCCCCCAGTTCATGTACGGCTCCAAGGCGTACGTGAAGCAC
CCCGCCGACATCCCCGATTACAAGAAGCTGTCCTTCCCCGAGGGCTTCAAGTGGGAGCGCGTGATGAACT
TCGAGGACGGCGGTCTGGTGACCGTGACCCAGGACTCCTCCCTGCAGGACGGCACGCTGATCTACAAGGT
GAAGATGCGCGGCACCAACTTCCCCCCCGACGGCCCCGTAATGCAGAAGAAGACAATGGGCTGGGAGGCC
TCCACCGAGCGCCTGTACCCCCGCGACGGCGTGCTGAAGGGCGAGATCCACCAGGCCCTGAAGCTGAAGG
ACGGCGGCCACTACCTGGTGGAGTTCAAGACCATCTACATGGCCAAGAAGCCCGTGCAACTGCCCGGCTA
CTACTACGTGGACACCAAGCTGGACATCACCTCCCACAACGAGGACTACACCATCGTGGAACAGTACGAG
CGCTCCGAGGGCCGCCACCACCTGTTCCTGTACGGCATGGACGAGCTGTACAAGGGCAGTGGAGCTACTA
ACTTCAGCCTGCTGAAGCAGGCTGGTGACGTCGAGGAGAATCCTGGCCCCATGGCCATGCCTTTGTCTCA
AGAAGAATCCACCCTCATTGAAAGAGCAACGGCTACAATCAACAGCATCCCCATCTCTGAAGACTACAGC
GTCGCCAGCGCAGCTCTCTCTAGCGACGGCCGCATCTTCACTGGTGTCAATGTATATCATTTTACTGGGG
GACCTTGTGCAGAACTCGTGGTGCTGGGCACTGCTGCTGCTGCGGCAGCTGGCAACCTGACTTGTATCGT
CGCGATCGGAAATGAGAACAGGGGCATCTTGAGCCCCTGCGGACGGTGCCGACAGGTGCTTCTCGATCTG
CATCCTGGGATCAAAGCCATAGTGAAGGACAGTGATGGACAGCCGACGGCAGTTGGGATTCGTGAATTGC
TGCCCTCTGGTTATGTGTGGGAGGGCTAATTCGAAGGCCTGTCGTGAATTCACTCCTCAGGTGCAGGCTG
CCTATCAGAAGGTGGTGGCTGGTGTGGCCAATGCCCTGGCTCACAAATACCACTGAGATCTTTTTCCCTC
TGCCAAAAATTATGGGGACATCATGAAGCCCCTTGAGCATCTGACTTCTGGCTAATAAAGGAAATTTATT
TTCATTGCAATAGTGTGTTGGAATTTTTTGTGTCTCTCACTCGGAAGGACATATGGGAGGGCAAATCATT
TAAAACATCAGAATGAGTATTTGGTTTAGAGTTTGGCAACATATGCCATATGCTGGCTGCCATGAACTAG
CTACTCGGGACCCCTTACCGAAACATCGCCGCATTCTGCAGAGGAGTCGAGTGTATGTAAACTTCTGACC
CACTGGGAATGTGATGAAAGAAATAAAAGCTGAAATGAATCATTCTCTCTACTATTATTCTGATATTTCA
CATTCTTAAAATAAAGTGGTGATCCTAACTGACCTAAGACAGGGAATTTTTACTAGGATTAAATGTCAGG
AATTGTGAAAAAGTGAGTTTAAATGTATTTGGCTAAGGTGTATGTAAACTTCCGACTTCAACTGTATAGG
GATCCGCTTCCTCGCTCACTGACTCGCTGCGCTCGGTCGTTCGGCTGCGGCGAGCGGTATCAGCTCACTC
AAAGGCGGTAATACGGTTATCCACAGAATCAGGGGATAACGCAGGAAAGAACATGTGAGCAAAAGGCCAG
CAAAAGGCCAGGAACCGTAAAAAGGCCGCGTTGCTGGCGTTTTTCCATAGGCTCCGCCCCCCTGACGAGC
ATCACAAAAATCGACGCTCAAGTCAGAGGTGGCGAAACCCGACAGGACTATAAAGATACCAGGCGTTTCC
CCCTGGAAGCTCCCTCGTGCGCTCTCCTGTTCCGACCCTGCCGCTTACCGGATACCTGTCCGCCTTTCTC
CCTTCGGGAAGCGTGGCGCTTTCTCATAGCTCACGCTGTAGGTATCTCAGTTCGGTGTAGGTCGTTCGCT
CCAAGCTGGGCTGTGTGCACGAACCCCCCGTTCAGCCCGACCGCTGCGCCTTATCCGGTAACTATCGTCT
TGAGTCCAACCCGGTAAGACACGACTTATCGCCACTGGCAGCAGCCACTGGTAACAGGATTAGCAGAGCG
AGGTATGTAGGCGGTGCTACAGAGTTCTTGAAGTGGTGGCCTAACTACGGCTACACTAGAAGAACAGTAT
TTGGTATCTGCGCTCTGCTGAAGCCAGTTACCTTCGGAAAAAGAGTTGGTAGCTCTTGATCCGGCAAACA
AACCACCGCTGGTAGCGGTGGTTTTTTTGTTTGCAAGCAGCAGATTACGCGCAGAAAAAAAGGATCTCAA
GAAGATCCTTTGATCTTTTCTACGGGGTCTGACGCTCAGTGGAACGAAAACTCACGTTAAGGGATTTTGG
TCATGAGATTATCAAAAAGGATCTTCACCTAGATCCTTTTAAATTAAAAATGAAGTTTTAAATCAATCTA
AAGTATATATGAGTAAACTTGGTCTGACAGTTACCAATGCTTAATCAGTGAGGCACCTATCTCAGCGATC
TGTCTATTTCGTTCATCCATAGTTGCCTGACTCCCCGTCGTGTAGATAACTACGATACGGGAGGGCTTAC
CATCTGGCCCCAGTGCTGCAATGATACCGCGAGACCCACGCTCACCGGCTCCAGATTTATCAGCAATAAA
CCAGCCAGCCGGAAGGGCCGAGCGCAGAAGTGGTCCTGCAACTTTATCCGCCTCCATCCAGTCTATTAAT
TGTTGCCGGGAAGCTAGAGTAAGTAGTTCGCCAGTTAATAGTTTGCGCAACGTTGTTGCCATTGCTACAG
GCATCGTGGTGTCACGCTCGTCGTTTGGTATGGCTTCATTCAGCTCCGGTTCCCAACGATCAAGGCGAGT
TACATGATCCCCCATGTTGTGCAAAAAAGCGGTTAGCTCCTTCGGTCCTCCGATCGTTGTCAGAAGTAAG
TTGGCCGCAGTGTTATCACTCATGGTTATGGCAGCACTGCATAATTCTCTTACTGTCATGCCATCCGTAA
GATGCTTTTCTGTGACTGGTGAGTACTCAACCAAGTCATTCTGAGAATAGTGTATGCGGCGACCGAGTTG
CTCTTGCCCGGCGTCAATACGGGATAATACCGCGCCACATAGCAGAACTTTAAAAGTGCTCATCATTGGA
AAACGTTCTTCGGGGCGAAAACTCTCAAGGATCTTACCGCTGTTGAGATCCAGTTCGATGTAACCCACTC
GTGCACCCAACTGATCTTCAGCATCTTTTACTTTCACCAGCGTTTCTGGGTGAGCAAAAACAGGAAGGCA
AAATGCCGCAAAAAAGGGAATAAGGGCGACACGGAAATGTTGAATACTCATACTCTTCCTTTTTCAATAT
TATTGAAGCATTTATCAGGGTTATTGTCTCATGAGCGGATACATATTTGAATGTATTTAGAAAAATAAAC
AAATAGGGGTTCCGCGCACATTTCCCCGAAAAGTGCCACCTGATGCGGTGTGAAATACCGCACAGATGCG
TAAGGAGAAAATACCGCATCAGGAAATTGTAAGCGTTAATATTTTGTTAAAATT
