>Addgene plasmid #60522 | pSBbi-RB | addgene partial sequence | sequence record 100461 | BGH-rev 5'-TAGAAGGCACAGTCGAGG-3'
GCTTGGCCTGACAGGCCTTCGAATTAGTGAGAAGGAAAGACGCAACCAGGAAGCCCACCAAGAGAAAGAG
GCATTTCCTGAAAAGATTCCCCTTTTTGGAGAGCCCTACAAGGTATTTACTGAACACTAGACATTGAAGT
CCTGATTTATCACAATGTTGAACCCTATGATGAAACAATTCAGTATAATTGAGTTCGAAACTCGAGCCAT
GGTGGCCTCAGAGGCCAGCTTGGGGTAGTTTTCACGACACCTTAAATGGAAGAAAAAAACTTTGAACCAC
TGTCTGAGGCTTGAGAATGAACCAAGATCCAAACTCAAAAAGGGCAAATTCCAAGGAGAATTACATCAAG
TGCCAAGCTGGCCTAACTTCAGTCTCCACCCACTCAGTATGGGGAAACTCCATCGCATAAAACCCCTCCC
CCCAACCTAAAGACGACGTACTCCAAAAGCTCGAGAACTAATCGAGGTGCCTGGACGGCGCCCGGTACTC
CGTGGAGTCACATGAAGCGACGGCTGAGGACGGAAAGGCCCTTTTCCTTTGTGTGGGTGACTCACCCGCC
CGCTCTCCCGAGCGCCGCGTCCTCCATTTTGAGCTCCCTGCAGCAGGGCCGGGAAGCGGCCATCTTTCCG
CTCACGCAACTGGTGCCGACCGGGCCAGCCTTGCCGCCCAGGGCGGGGCGATACACGGCGGCGCGAGGCC
AGGCACCAGAGCAGGCCGGCCAGCTTGAGACTACCCCCGTCCGATTCTCGGTGGCCGCGCTCGCAGGCCC
CGCCTCGCCGAACATGTGCGCTGGGACGCACGGGCCCCGTCGCCGCCCGCGGCCCCAAAAACCGAAATAC
CAGTGTGCAGATCTTGGCCCGCATTTACAAGACTATCTTGCCAGAAAAAAAGCGTCGCAGCAGGTCATCA
AAAATTTTAAATGGCTAGAGACTTATCGAAA
