>Addgene plasmid #60522 | pSBbi-RB | addgene partial sequence | sequence record 100462 | DsRed1-C 5'-AGCTGGACATCACCTCCCACAACG-3'
GAGCGCTCCGAGGGCCGCCACCACCTGTTCCTGTACGGCATGGACGAGCTGTACAAGGGCAGTGGAGCTA
CTAACTTCAGCCTGCTGAAGCAGGCTGGTGACGTCGAGGAGAATCCTGGCCCCATGGCCATGCCTTTGTC
TCAAGAAGAATCCACCCTCATTGAAAGAGCAACGGCTACAATCAACAGCATCCCCATCTCTGAAGACTAC
AGCGTCGCCAGCGCAGCTCTCTCTAGCGACGGCCGCATCTTCACTGGTGTCAATGTATATCATTTTACTG
GGGGACCTTGTGCAGAACTCGTGGTGCTGGGCACTGCTGCTGCTGCGGCAGCTGGCAACCTGACTTGTAT
CGTCGCGATCGGAAATGAGAACAGGGGCATCTTGAGCCCCTGCGGACGGTGCCGACAGGTGCTTCTCGAT
CTGCATCCTGGGATCAAAGCCATAGTGAAGGACAGTGATGGACAGCCGACGGCAGTTGGGATTCGTGAAT
TGCTGCCCTCTGGTTATGTGTGGGAGGGCTAATTCGAAGGCCTGTCGTGAATTCACTCCTCAGGTGCAGG
CTGCCTATCAGAAGGTGGTGGCTGGTGTGGCCAATGCCCTGGCTCACAAATACCACTGAGATCTTTTTCC
CTCTGCCAAAAATTATGGGGACATCATGAAGCCCCTTGAGCATCTGACTTCTGGCTAATAAAGGAAATTT
ATTTTCATTGCAATAGTGTGTTGGAATTTTTTGTGTCTCTCACTCGGAAGGACATATGGGAGGGCAAATC
ATTTAAAACATCAGAATGAGTA
